>Addgene plasmid #187139 | pDONR221-HUWE1_F3194S | addgene full sequence | sequence record 369308 | Addgene NGS Result
CTTTCCTGCGTTATCCCCTGATTCTGTGGATAACCGTATTACCGCTAGCATGGATCTCGGGGACGTCTAA
CTACTAAGCGAGAGTAGGGAACTGCCAGGCATCAAATAAAACGAAAGGCTCAGTCGGAAGACTGGGCCTT
TCGTTTTATCTGTTGTTTGTCGGTGAACGCTCTCCTGAGTAGGACAAATCCGCCGGGAGCGGATTTGAAC
GTTGTGAAGCAACGGCCCGGAGGGTGGCGGGCAGGACGCCCGCCATAAACTGCCAGGCATCAAACTAAGC
AGAAGGCCATCCTGACGGATGGCCTTTTTGCGTTTCTACAAACTCTTCCTGTTAGTTAGTTACTTAAGCT
CGGGCCCCAAATAATGATTTTATTTTGACTGATAGTGACCTGTTCGTTGCAACAAATTGATAAGCAATGC
TTTTTTATAATGCCAACTTTGTACAAAAAAGCAGGCTTTAAAGGAACCAATTCAGTCGACATGAAAGTAG
ACAGGACTAAACTGAAGAAGACACCTACTGAGGCTCCTGCAGACTGCAGAGCCTTAATAGACAAACTCAA
AGTTTGTAATGATGAGCAACTTCTCTTGGAACTGCAGCAGATCAAAACATGGAACATTGGAAAGTGCGAG
TTATATCACTGGGTGGACCTGTTGGACCGCTTCGATGGAATACTGGCAGATGCTGGACAGACAGTGGAGA
ATATGTCATGGATGCTCGTATGTGATAGGCCAGAAAGAGAGCAACTGAAAATGCTTCTCTTGGCTGTGTT
GAACTTCACAGCCTTGCTCATTGAGTACAGCTTTTCCCGGCATCTGTACAGTTCCATAGAGCATTTGACA
ACTTTATTGGCTTCCTCTGATATGCAAGTGGTGCTGGCAGTCCTCAATCTCCTATATGTATTTAGCAAAA
GATCAAACTACATCACTCGTCTGGGATCTGACAAGAGGACCCCGCTGCTAACTCGGCTACAACATTTGGC
AGAGAGCTGGGGTGGAAAGGAGAATGGCTTTGGACTTGCAGAATGTTGCAGAGACTTGCATATGATGAAA
TATCCACCCAGTGCAACTACACTACACTTTGAATTCTATGCAGATCCTGGGGCCGAGGTCAAAATTGAGA
AAAGGACAACTAGTAACACACTACATTATATTCACATAGAGCAACTTGACAAGATTTCAGAAAGCCCTTC
TGAAATCATGGAATCTCTTACCAAAATGTACAGCATTCCTAAGGATAAGCAGATGCTGTTATTTACACAC
ATACGACTGGCCCATGGCTTTTCTAATCACAGGAAGCGATTGCAGGCAGTTCAGGCCAGACTGCATGCAA
TATCTATATTAGTGTATTCCAATGCCTTGCAGGAATCAGCAAACAGTATCTTGTATAATGGCTTGATAGA
GGAGTTAGTGGACGTGCTGCAAATAACGGATAAGCAGCTTATGGAGATTAAAGCAGCTTCTTTACGAACA
TTAACATCAATTGTCCACTTGGAGAGAACTCCCAAACTCAGCAGTATTATTGACTGTACTGGAACTGCCT
CCTACCATGGATTTTTGCCAGTGCTTGTAAGGAACTGTATCCAGGCCATGATTGATCCTTCCATGGATCC
ATACCCTCACCAGTTTGCCACTGCTCTCTTCTCTTTTTTATACCATCTGGCCAGCTACGATGCTGGTGGT
GAAGCCTTGGTCTCCTGTGGAATGATGGAAGCCTTATTGAAGGTCATAAAGTTTCTTGGCGATGAACAGG
ACCAGATAACATTTGTCACCAGAGCCGTCAGAGTGGTTGACCTTATCACCAACCTGGATATGGCAGCTTT
TCAATCCCATAGTGGACTTTCTATCTTCATTTATAGACTTGAGCATGAAGTAGATCTGTGCCGAAAAGAA
TGTCCGTTTGTGATCAAGCCAAAGATCCAGAGACCCAATACTACACAAGAAGGAGAGGAAATGGAAACTG
ATATGGATGGAGTCCAGTGTATTCCACAACGAGCAGCACTTCTGAAATCCATGTTGAATTTCCTCAAGAA
GGCCATCCAAGACCCTGCTTTCTCAGATGGCATACGACATGTGATGGATGGTTCTCTGCCTACCTCCCTG
AAACACATCATCAGCAATGCAGAATACTATGGCCCATCACTCTTCCTCCTAGCTACTGAAGTGGTGACTG
TGTTTGTATTTCAAGAACCATCACTGCTCTCCTCACTCCAGGACAATGGATTGACAGATGTCATGCTGCA
TGCACTGCTTATCAAAGATGTTCCTGCTACCCGTGAAGTCCTTGGCTCCCTCCCAAATGTATTCAGTGCA
CTCTGTTTGAATGCCCGAGGTCTTCAGTCTTTTGTTCAGTGTCAGCCTTTTGAACGCCTCTTCAAAGTTC
TTCTGTCTCCAGATTACCTCCCAGCCATGCGGAGGAGGAGAAGTTCTGATCCCCTTGGGGATACTGCATC
CAACCTGGGGAGTGCTGTCGATGAGCTCATGAGACATCAGCCCACCCTTAAAACAGATGCAACGACTGCC
ATCATCAAGTTACTTGAAGAAATCTGTAATCTTGGAAGGGACCCCAAATACATCTGTCAGAAGCCATCGA
TCCAGAAGGCAGATGGCACTGCCACTGCTCCTCCCCCAAGGTCTAATCATGCCGCAGAAGAAGCCTCTAG
TGAGGATGAGGAGGAAGAGGAAGTACAGGCCATGCAGAGCTTTAATTCTACCCAGCAAAATGAAACTGAG
CCTAATCAGCAGGTTGTTGGTACAGAGGAACGTATTCCTATTCCCCTCATGGATTACATCCTTAATGTGA
TGAAATTTGTGGAATCTATTCTGAGCAACAATACAACAGATGACCACTGCCAGGAATTTGTGAATCAGAA
AGGACTGTTGCCTTTGGTTACCATTTTGGGTCTTCCCAATCTGCCCATTGACTTTCCCACATCTGCTGCC
TGTCAGGCTGTTGCAGGTGTCTGCAAATCCATATTGACACTGTCACATGAACCCAAAGTCCTTCAAGAGG
GTCTCCTTCAGTTGGACTCCATCCTCTCCTCCCTGGAGCCCTTACACCGCCCCATTGAATCCCCTGGGGG
CTCAGTGTTGTTGCGAGAACTGGCTTGCGCAGGCAATGTTGCTGATGCTACCCTCTCAGCCCAGGCCACA
CCTCTGCTGCATGCACTCACTGCTGCCCATGCCTACATCATGATGTTTGTTCATACTTGCAGAGTTGGAC
AGAGTGAAATTCGTTCCATCTCCGTAAACCAGTGGGGCTCTCAATTGGGTCTGAGTGTTTTGAGCAAGCT
GAGCCAGTTATACTGTTCCCTGGTGTGGGAAAGCACTGTCCTCCTCTCTCTGTGTACCCCAAACAGCCTA
CCATCTGGGTGTGAATTTGGCCAGGCAGATATGCAGAAACTGGTTCCAAAGGATGAGAAGGCAGGTACGA
CCCAGGGCGGAAAAAGATCAGATGGGGAACAGGATGGAGCAGCTGGAAGTATGGATGCTTCTACCCAGGG
CTTATTAGAAGGCATTGGGCTAGATGGTGACACATTGGCTCCCATGGAGACAGATGAACCTACTGCTTCA
GACTCTAAGGGCAAATCTAAAATCACACCAGCAATGGCTGCCAGAATTAAGCAAATCAAGCCTTTGTTAT
CAGCTTCCTCCAGATTAGGCCGAGCACTTGCTGAGCTATTTGGACTTCTTGTTAAACTTTGTGTGGGATC
TCCTGTCCGCCAGAGAAGGAGCCATCATGCTGCCAGCACCACTACAGCACCGACACCTGCCGCGCGATCA
ACAGCCTCAGCTCTCACTAAGCTCTTGACTAAGGGGTTATCTTGGCAGCCCCCACCATATACACCTACTC
CCCGATTCAGGCTGACATTCTTCATCTGTTCAGTTGGTTTCACATCCCCAATGCTGTTTGATGAGAGGAA
GTATCCCTACCACCTCATGCTGCAAAAATTTCTCTGCTCCGGAGGCCACAATGCTCTTTTTGAAACTTTC
AACTGGGCTCTGTCCATGGGAGGTAAAGTTCCTGTTTCTGAGGGATTGGAACACTCAGACTTGCCTGATG
GCACAGGAGAATTCCTAGATGCCTGGCTTATGCTGGTGGAGAAGATGGTGAATCCCACCACGGTGCTTGA
ATCTCCACATTCGCTGCCTGCCAAATTGCCTGGAGGTGTCCAGAACTTTCCCCAGTTCAGTGCACTGCGC
TTCCTTGTGGTAACTCAGAAAGCAGCCTTTACTTGCATCAAAAACTTATGGAACCGGAAACCCCTGAAGG
TATATGGTGGACGAATGGCTGAATCGATGCTGGCCATTCTATGCCACATCCTCCGAGGAGAACCTGTGAT
TCGAGAGAGACTAAGCAAGGAGAAGGAGGGGTCTCGAGGAGAAGAGGATACAGGGCAAGAGGAAGGTGGC
TCCCGCCGGGAACCTCAAGTCAACCAGCAACAACTGCAACAGCTCATGGACATGGGCTTCACAAGGGAAC
ATGCAATGGAGGCACTGTTGAACACCAGCACCATGGAGCAGGCCACAGAGTACCTTTTAACCCACCCTCC
TCCAATCATGGGAGGAGTTGTTCGGGATCTCAGCATGTCTGAAGAGGACCAGATGATGAGAGCAATTGCT
ATGTCTCTGGGACAGGATATTCCAATGGATCAAAGGGCAGAGTCACCTGAGGAAGTTGCTTGCCGGAAGG
AGGAAGAGGAACGGAAAGCTCGGGAAAAGCAGGAGGAGGAAGAGGCTAAATGTCTAGAGAAGTTCCAGGA
TGCTGACCCGTTGGAACAAGATGAGCTCCACACTTTCACAGATACTATGTTGCCAGGCTGCTTCCACCTT
CTTGATGAGCTGCCAGACACAGTATACCGTGTGTGTGACCTGATCATGACAGCAATCAAACGTAATGGAG
CAGATTATCGTGACATGATTCTGAAGCAAGTAGTCAATCAGGTGTGGGAAGCTGCTGATGTATTGATCAA
AGCTGCTCTTCCCCTGACAACAAGTGACACAAAAACCGTGTCAGAGTGGATAAGTCAGATGGCCACACTG
CCCCAGGCCTCCAATTTGGCTACTAGAATCTTGCTTTTAACGCTACTTTTTGAGGAGTTGAAGCTACCTT
GTGCTTGGGTGGTTGAATCAAGTGGCATCCTTAATGTCCTAATCAAACTCTTGGAAGTGGTTCAGCCCTG
CCTCCAGGCAGCCAAGGAGCAGAAGGAAGTCCAGACCCCAAAGTGGATCACACCAGTGTTGCTCCTGATT
GATTTCTATGAAAAGACAGCCATCTCCTCAAAAAGGAGAGCCCAGATGACTAAGTACCTGCAATCCAACA
GCAACAACTGGCGCTGGTTTGATGATCGCTCTGGGCGTTGGTGTAGTTACAGTGCAAGCAACAATAGCAC
TATTGATTCTGCCTGGAAATCTGGAGAGACAAGCGTGCGATTCACTGCAGGCCGAAGAAGATACACGGTC
CAATTCACTACAATGGTGCAGGTTAATGAGGAAACAGGGAACCGACGCCCTGTGATGCTGACTCTCCTCA
GGGTACCTCGGCTGAATAAAAATTCAAAAAACAGCAATGGACAGGAACTAGAGAAGACGCTGGAAGAAAG
CAAAGAAATGGATATCAAACGTAAAGAAAATAAAGGCAATGATACCCCTTTGGCCCTAGAGAGTACAAAC
ACTGAAAAGGAGACAAGCCTGGAGGAAACAAAAATCGGGGAGATCCTGATCCAGGGCTTGACAGAAGATA
TGGTGACTGTTTTAATCCGGGCCTGCGTGAGCATGCTGGGAGTCCCTGTGGACCCAGATACTTTGCATGC
CACCCTTCGTCTCTGTCTGAGGCTCACCCGGGACCACAAATATGCCATGATGTTTGCAGAACTGAAGAGT
ACCCGCATGATCTTGAATTTGACCCAGAGCTCAGGCTTCAATGGGTTTACTCCCCTGGTCACCCTTCTCT
TAAGACACATCATTGAGGACCCCTGTACCCTTCGTCATACCATGGAAAAGGTTGTTCGCTCAGCAGCTAC
AAGTGGAGCTGGTAGCACTACCTCTGGTGTTGTGTCTGGCAGCCTCGGCTCTCGGGAGATCAACTACATC
CTTCGTGTCCTTGGGCCAGCCGCATGCCGCAATCCAGACATATTCACAGAAGTGGCCAACTGCTGTATCC
GCATCGCCCTTCCTGCCCCTCGAGGCTCAGGAACTGCTTCAGATGATGAATTTGAGAATCTTAGAATTAA
AGGCCCTAATGCTGTACAGCTGGTGAAGACCACCCCTTTGAAGCCCTCACCTCTGCCTGTCATCCCTGAT
ACTATCAAGGAAGTGATCTATGATATGCTGAATGCTCTGGCTGCATACCATGCTCCAGAGGAAGCCGATA
AATCTGATCCTAAACCTGGGGTTATGACCCAAGAGGTTGGCCAGCTCCTGCAAGACATGGGTGATGATGT
ATACCAGCAGTACCGGTCACTTACGCGTCAGAGCAGTGACTTTGATACGCAGTCAGGTTTTTCCATTAAT
AGTCAGGTCTTTGCTGCAGATGGTGCCTCCACTGAGACTTCCGCATCTGGGACCTCCCAAGGAGAGGCTT
CAACTCCAGAGGAGTCTCGAGATGGGAAGAAAGATAAAGAAGGGGACCGGGCCTCTGAGGAAGGCAAACA
GAAAGGCAAGGGCAGCAAACCTTTAATGCCTACCTCCACTATCCTTCGTCTTCTGGCAGAGTTGGTGAGG
TCCTATGTTGGTATTGCTACCCTGATTGCCAACTACAGCTACACTGTGGGCCAGTCTGAACTGATCAAAG
AGGACTGCAGTGTGCTAGCTTTTGTTCTGGACCACCTGCTCCCACATACCCAGAATGCAGAAGACAAGGA
CACCCCTGCCTTGGCCCGCCTGTTCCTCGCAAGCCTGGCTGCTGCAGGGAGTGGCACAGATGCCCAGGTG
GCCCTAGTGAATGAAGTAAAAGCAGCCCTTGGACGGGCACTGGCTATGGCTGAGAGTACAGAGAAACATG
CCAGGCTTCAGGCAGTGATGTGTATCATCAGTACTATCATGGAGTCCTGCCCCTCCACCTCCAGCTTCTA
CAGCAGTGCCACAGCGAAGACCCAGCACAATGGCATGAACAACATCATTCGGCTTTTCCTGAAGAAGGGA
CTGGTTAATGACCTGGCCAGAGTACCTCACAGCTTAGACCTGTCCAGTCCCAACATGGCCAACACAGTCA
ATGCTGCTCTGAAGCCTTTGGAAACACTTTCCCGGATTGTGAACCAGCCCAGTAGCCTTTTTGGCAGCAA
GAGTGCTTCTAGCAAGAACAAGTCTGAGCAGGATGCCCAAGGAGCCTCTCAAGATTCCAGTAGCAACCAG
CAGGACCCAGGCGAGCCTGGGGAAGCAGAAGTGCAGGAGGAGGATCATGATGTCACTCAGACAGAGGTGG
CAGATGGGGATATCATGGATGGGGAGGCTGAAACCGACTCAGTGGTGATTGCTGGGCAGCCTGAGGTGCT
CAGTTCACAAGAGATGCAGGTTGAGAATGAGCTGGAGGACCTGATAGATGAGTTGCTTGAGAGGGATGGC
GGATCTGGGAACAGTACAATTATAGTGAGCAGAAGTGGAGAGGATGAATCACAAGAGGACGTGCTGATGG
ATGAAGCTCCTTCCAACCTCAGCCAAGCTTCCACCTTGCAGGCCAACCGAGAAGATTCCATGAATATCCT
GGACCCTGAGGATGAGGAGGAGCACACTCAGGAAGAGGACAGCAGTGGCAGTAACGAGGATGAGGATGAT
AGTCAGGATGAAGAGGAGGAGGAGGAGGAAGATGAGGAAGATGATCAGGAGGATGATGAAGGTGAAGAGG
GAGATGAAGACGATGACGACGATGGCTCTGAGATGGAATTGGATGAGGATTATCCTGATATGAACGCTTC
TCCCTTGGTCCGATTTGAGCGCTTTGACCGGGAGGATGATCTCATCATTGAGTTTGACAACATGTTCTCC
AGTGCTACAGACATCCCCCCATCCCCAGGAAATATCCCTACCACCCATCCACTGATGGTGCGCCATGCAG
ACCACAGTTCTCTGACACTGGGCAGTGGCTCTTCAACAACTCGTCTCACCCAGGGCATCGGGCGCAGTCA
GAGGACCCTAAGGCAGCTGACGGCCAATACTGGCCACACCATTCATGTTCACTACCCTGGGAATCGCCAG
CCCAACCCTCCTCTTATACTGCAGAGGTTGCTTGGTCCCTCAGCTGCTGCTGACATCCTTCAGCTGAGCA
GCAGCCTTCCCCTACAAAGCCGGGGTCGGGCCCGCCTCCTGGTAGGCAACGATGACGTCCACATCATCGC
CCGTTCTGATGATGAGCTGCTGGATGACTTTTTCCATGATCAGAGCACAGCTACCAGCCAAGCAGGAACC
CTGTCCAGCATCCCCACAGCCCTGACCCGCTGGACAGAAGAATGCAAAGTTCTCGATGCTGAGAGCATGC
ATGACTGTGTTTCAGTGGTTAAAGTGTCCATTGTCAATCACCTGGAATTCCTGAGGGATGAGGAGCTGGA
AGAAAGGCGAGAGAAGCGCAGGAAACAACTGGCTGAGGAAGAAACAAAGATAACTGATAAAGGCAAAGAA
GATAAGGAGAACAGGGATCAGAGTGCACAGTGTACTGCATCTAAGTCAAATGACTCCACTGAACAGAATC
TCTCAGATGGGACGCCTATGCCTGACAGCTACCCAACAACCCCATCTTCAACTGATGCAGCTACATCTGA
GTCCAAGGAGACCCTTGGCACTCTGCAATCCTCACAACAGCAACCAACACTCCCAACCCCACCAGCTTTG
GGAGAGGTTCCTCAGGAGCTGCAGTCTCCAGCTGGAGAAGGGGGCAGCTCTACACAGCTATTGATGCCTG
TAGAGCCAGAGGAATTGGGTCCCACAAGGCCAAGTGGGGAAGCAGAAACAACTCAGATGGAGTTATCCCC
AGCTCCCACTATAACCTCACTTTCCCCAGAGAGAGCTGAGGATTCTGATGCACTGACGGCTGTCAGCAGT
CAGCTAGAAGGCTCTCCTATGGATACAAGCAGCCTGGCTTCCTGTACCTTAGAGGAGGCTGTGGGTGACA
CTTCAGCAGCTGGCAGTTCTGAGCAGCCCAGAGCAGGCAGCTCCACTCCTGGGGATGCCCCACCAGCTGT
GGCGGAAGTGCAAGGCAGGAGTGATGGGTCAGGGGAATCTGCCCAGCCACCTGAGGACAGCTCCCCACCT
GCATCCTCTGAGAGCTCTTCCACCAGAGATTCTGCCGTGGCCATTTCTGGCGCCGATTCCCGAGGAATCC
TAGAAGAGCCGTTGCCTTCAACAAGCAGTGAAGAAGAAGATCCCCTTGCGGGTATCAGTCTCCCTGAAGG
TGTGGACCCCTCTTTTCTGGCTGCCCTGCCTGATGACATCCGTCGGGAAGTTCTACAGAACCAGCTAGGC
ATTCGTCCACCAACCCGGACTGCCCCCTCCACAAATAGCTCAGCGCCTGCAGTGGTGGGGAATCCTGGTG
TGACTGAGGTGAGTCCCGAGTTTCTTGCGGCACTGCCACCCGCGATCCAAGAGGAAGTACTGGCACAGCA
GAGAGCTGAGCAGCAGCGACGAGAACTAGCACAGAATGCCAGCTCAGACACCCCTATGGACCCTGTGACC
TTCATCCAGACTCTGCCCTCAGACCTGCGCCGTAGTGTCCTAGAGGATATGGAGGACAGTGTGTTAGCTG
TGATGCCACCTGACATTGCAGCTGAGGCTCAAGCCCTGAGACGAGAGCAAGAAGCCCGGCAGCGACAGCT
CATGCATGAGCGTCTGTTTGGGCACAGTAGCACCTCCGCACTCTCTGCTATTCTCCGAAGCCCGGCTTTC
ACCAGTCGCTTAAGTGGCAACCGTGGGGTCCAGTATACTCGCCTTGCTGTGCAGAGAGGTGGCACCTTCC
AGATGGGGGGTAGCAGCAGCCATAACAGGCCTTCTGGCAGTAATGTAGATACTCTCCTCCGCCTCCGAGG
ACGGCTCCTTCTGGACCACGAAGCCCTTTCTTGTCTCTTGGTCCTACTTAGCGTGGATGAGCCAAAGCTC
AATACTAGCCGTCTACACCGAGTACTGAGAAATCTCTGCTACCATGCCCAGACCCGCCACTGGGTCATCC
GCAGTCTGCTCTCCATCTTGCAGCGCAGCAGTGAGAGTGAGCTATGCATTGAAACACCCAAACTCACTAC
AAGTGAGGAAAAGGGCAAAAAGTCGAGCAAGAGCTGTGGGTCAAGTAGCCATGAGAACCGTCCCCTGGAC
CTGCTACACAAGATGGAGTCAAAGAGCTCCAACCAGCTTTCCTGGCTCTCAGTATCCATGGATGCAGCCC
TAGGCTGCAGGACTAATATATTTCAGATCCAGCGTTCAGGGGGGCGTAAACATACCGAGAAGCATGCAAG
CGGTGGCTCCACCGTCCACATCCATCCCCAAGCTGCTCCTGTTGTCTGCAGACACGTTTTGGATACACTC
ATTCAATTGGCCAAGGTATTTCCCAGCCACTTCACACAGCAGCGGACCAAAGAAACAAACTGTGAGAGTG
ATCGGGAAAGGGGCAATAAGGCCTGTAGCCCATGCTCCTCACAGTCCTCCAGCAGTGGCATTTGCACAGA
CTTCTGGGACTTATTGGTAAAACTGGACAACATGAATGTCAGCCGGAAAGGCAAGAACTCCGTGAAGTCA
GTGCCAGTGAGCGCTGGCGGTGAGGGGGAAACCTCTCCATACAGCCTCGAGGCCTCTCCACTGGGGCAGC
TCATGAACATGTTGTCACACCCAGTCATCCGCCGGAGCTCTCTCTTAACTGAGAAACTCCTCAGACTCCT
TTCTCTCATCTCAATTGCTCTCCCAGAAAACAAGGTGTCAGAAGCACAGGCTAATTCTGGCAGCGGTGCT
TCCTCCACCACCACTGCCACCTCAACCACATCTACCACCACCACCACTGCCGCCTCCACCACGCCCACAC
CCCCTACTGCACCCACCCCTGTCACTTCTGCTCCAGCCCTGGTTGCTGCCACGGCTATTTCCACCATTGT
CGTAGCTGCTTCGACCACAGTGACTACCCCCACGACTGCTACCACTACTGTTTCAATTTCTCCCACTACT
AAGGGCAGCAAATCTCCAGCGAAGGTGAGTGATGGGGGCAGCAGCAGTACAGACTTTAAGATGGTGTCCT
CTGGCCTCACTGAAAACCAGCTACAGCTCTCTGTAGAGGTGTTGACATCCCACTCTTGTTCTGAGGAAGG
CTTAGAGGATGCAGCCAACGTACTACTGCAGCTCTCCCGGGGGGACTCTGGGACCCGGGACACTGTTCTC
AAGCTGCTACTGAATGGAGCCCGCCATCTGGGTTATACCCTTTGTAAACAAATAGGTACCCTGCTGGCCG
AGCTGCGGGAATACAACCTCGAGCAGCAGCGGCGAGCCCAATGTGAAACCCTCTCTCCTGATGGCCTGCC
TGAGGAGCAGCCACAGACCACCAAGCTGAAGGGCAAAATGCAGAGCAGGTTTGACATGGCTGAGAATGTG
GTAATTGTGGCATCTCAGAAGCGACCTTTGGGTGGCCGGGAGCTCCAGCTGCCTTCTATGTCCATGTTGA
CATCCAAGACATCTACCCAGAAGTTCTTCTTGAGGGTACTACAGGTCATCATCCAGCTCCGGGACGACAC
GCGCCGGGCTAACAAGAAAGCCAAGCAGACAGGCAGGCTAGGTTCCTCCGGTTTAGGCTCAGCTAGCAGC
ATCCAGGCAGCTGTTCGGCAGCTGGAGGCTGAGGCTGATGCCATTATACAAATGGTACGTGAGGGTCAAA
GGGCGCGGAGACAGCAACAAGCAGCAACGTCGGAGTCTAGCCAGTCAGAGGCGTCTGTCCGGAGGGAGGA
ATCACCCATGGATGTGGACCAGCCATCTCCCAGTGCTCAAGATACTCAATCCATTGCCTCCGATGGAACC
CCACAGGGGGAGAAGGAAAAGGAAGAAAGACCACCTGAGTTACCCCTGCTCAGCGAGCAGCTGAGTTTGG
ACGAGCTGTGGGACATGCTTGGGGAGTGTCTAAAGGAACTAGAGGAATCCCATGACCAGCATGCGGTGCT
AGTGCTACAGCCTGCTGTCGAGGCCTTCTTTCTGGTCCATGCCACAGAGCGGGAGAGCAAGCCTCCTGTC
CGAGACACCCGTGAGAGCCAGCTGGCACACATCAAGGACGAGCCTCCTCCACTCTCCCCTGCCCCCTTAA
CCCCAGCCACGCCTTCCTCCCTTGACCCATTCTTCTCCCGGGAGCCCTCATCTATGCACATCTCCTCAAG
CCTGCCCCCTGACACACAGAAGTTCCTTCGCTTTGCAGAGACTCACCGCACTGTGTTAAACCAGATCCTA
CGGCAGTCCACGACCCACCTTGCTGATGGGCCTTTTGCTGTCCTGGTAGACTACATTCGTGTCCTCGACT
TTGATGTCAAGCGCAAATATTTCCGCCAAGAGCTGGAGCGTTTAGATGAGGGGCTCCGGAAAGAAGACAT
GGCTGTGCATGTCCGTCGTGACCATGTGTTTGAAGACTCCTATCGTGAGCTGCATCGCAAATCCCCCGAA
GAAATGAAGAATCGATTGTATATAGTATTTGAAGGAGAAGAAGGGCAGGATGCTGGCGGGCTCCTGCGGG
AGTGGTATATGATCATCTCTCGAGAGATGTTTAACCCTATGTATGCCTTGTTCCGTACCTCACCTGGTGA
TCGAGTCACCTACACCATCAATCCATCTTCCCACTGCAACCCCAACCATCTGTCCTATTTTAAATTTGTC
GGACGCATTGTGGCCAAAGCTGTATATGACAACCGTCTTCTGGAGTGCTACTTTACTCGATCCTTTTACA
AACACATCTTGGGCAAGTCAGTCAGATATACAGATATGGAGAGTGAAGATTACCACTTCTACCAAGGTCT
GGTTTATCTGCTGGAAAATGATGTCTCCACACTAGGCTATGACCTCACCTTCAGCACTGAGGTCCAAGAG
TTTGGAGTTTGTGAAGTTCGTGACCTCAAACCCAATGGGGCCAACATCTTGGTAACAGAGGAGAATAAGA
AGGAGTATGTACACCTGGTATGCCAGATGAGAATGACAGGAGCCATCCGCAAGCAGTTGGCGGCTTTCTT
AGAAGGCTTCTATGAGATCATTCCAAAGCGCCTCATTTCCATCTTCACTGAGCAGGAGTTAGAGCTGCTT
ATATCAGGACTGCCCACCATTGACATCGATGATCTGAAATCCAACACTGAATACCACAAGTACCAGTCCA
ACTCTATTCAGATCCAGTGGTTCTGGAGAGCATTGCGTTCTTTCGATCAAGCTGACCGTGCCAAGTTCCT
CCAGTTTGTCACGGGTACTTCCAAGGTACCCCTGCAAGGCTTTGCTGCCCTCGAAGGCATGAATGGCATT
CAGAAGTTTCAGATCCATCGAGATGATAGGTCCACAGATCGCCTGCCTTCAGCTCACACATGTTTTAATC
AGCTGGATCTGCCTGCCTATGAGAGCTTTGAGAAGCTCCGCCACATGCTACTGTTGGCTATCCAGGAGTG
CTCTGAAGGCTTTGGGCTGGCCTAATAAGCGGCCGCGACCCAGCTTTCTTGTACAAAGTTGGCATTATAA
GAAAGCATTGCTTATCAATTTGTTGCAACGAACAGGTCACTATCAGTCAAAATAAAATCATTATTTGCCA
TCCAGCTGCAGCTCTGGCCCGTGTCTCAAAATCTCTGATGTTACATTGCACAAGATAAAAATATATCATC
ATGAACAATAAAACTGTCTGCTTACATAAACAGTAATACAAGGGGTGTTATGAGCCATATTCAACGGGAA
ACGTCGAGGCCGCGATTAAATTCCAACATGGATGCTGATTTATATGGGTATAAATGGGCTCGCGATAATG
TCGGGCAATCAGGTGCGACAATCTATCGCTTGTATGGGAAGCCCGATGCGCCAGAGTTGTTTCTGAAACA
TGGCAAAGGTAGCGTTGCCAATGATGTTACAGATGAGATGGTCAGACTAAACTGGCTGACGGAATTTATG
CCTCTTCCGACCATCAAGCATTTTATCCGTACTCCTGATGATGCATGGTTACTCACCACTGCGATCCCCG
GAAAAACAGCATTCCAGGTATTAGAAGAATATCCTGATTCAGGTGAAAATATTGTTGATGCGCTGGCAGT
GTCCCTGCGCCGGTTGCATTCGATTCCTGTTTGTAATTGTCCTTTTAACAGCGATCGCGTATTTCGTCTC
GCTCAGGCGCAATCACGAATGAATAACGGTTTGGTTGATGCGAGTGATTTTGATGACGAGCGTAATGGCT
GGCCTGTTGAACAAGTCTGGAAAGAAATGCATAAACTTTTGCCATTCTCACCGGATTCAGTCGTCACTCA
TGGTGATTTCTCACTTGATAACCTTATTTTTGACGAGGGGAAATTAATAGGTTGTATTGATGTTGGACGA
GTCGGAATCGCAGACCGATACCAGGATCTTGCCATCCTATGGAACTGCCTCGGTGAGTTTTCTCCTTCAT
TACAGAAACGGCTTTTTCAAAAATATGGTATTGATAATCCTGATATGAATAAATTGCAGTTTCATTTGAT
GCTCGATGAGTTTTTCTAATCAGAATTGGTTAATTGGTTGTAACATTATTCAGATTGGGCCCCGTTCCAC
TGAGCGTCAGACCCCGTAGAAAAGATCAAAGGATCTTCTTGAGATCCTTTTTTTCTGCGCGTAATCTGCT
GCTTGCAAACAAAAAAACCACCGCTACCAGCGGTGGTTTGTTTGCCGGATCAAGAGCTACCAACTCTTTT
TCCGAAGGTAACTGGCTTCAGCAGAGCGCAGATACCAAATACTGTTCTTCTAGTGTAGCCGTAGTTAGGC
CACCACTTCAAGAACTCTGTAGCACCGCCTACATACCTCGCTCTGCTAATCCTGTTACCAGTGGCTGCTG
CCAGTGGCGATAAGTCGTGTCTTACCGGGTTGGACTCAAGACGATAGTTACCGGATAAGGCGCAGCGGTC
GGGCTGAACGGGGGGTTCGTGCACACAGCCCAGCTTGGAGCGAACGACCTACACCGAACTGAGATACCTA
CAGCGTGAGCTATGAGAAAGCGCCACGCTTCCCGAAGGGAGAAAGGCGGACAGGTATCCGGTAAGCGGCA
GGGTCGGAACAGGAGAGCGCACGAGGGAGCTTCCAGGGGGAAACGCCTGGTATCTTTATAGTCCTGTCGG
GTTTCGCCACCTCTGACTTGAGCGTCGATTTTTGTGATGCTCGTCAGGGGGGCGGAGCCTATGGAAAAAC
GCCAGCAACGCGGCCTTTTTACGGTTCCTGGCCTTTTGCTGGCCTTTTGCTCACATGTT
Features (pLannotate 1.2.2; 8 found; start..end, strand, type, name):
      1..46      +  rep_origin     RSF ori (fragment): Plasmids containing the RSF 1030 origin of replication can be propagated in E. coli cells that contain additional plasmids with compatible origins.
    106..149     -  terminator     rrnB T1 terminator: Escherichia coli rrnB; transcription terminator T1 from the E. coli rrnB gene
    281..308     +  terminator     rrnB T2 terminator: transcription terminator T2 from the E. coli rrnB gene
    358..457     +  protein_bind   attL1: mutant version of attL; recombination site for the Gateway® LR reaction LR Clonase™
    481..13602   +  CDS            HUWE1: HUWE1_HUMAN - Also known as KIAA0312, KIAA1578, UREB1. Experimental evidence at protein level: Swiss-Prot protein existence level 1. E3 ubiquitin-protein ligase which mediates ubiquitination and subsequent proteasomal degradation of target proteins (PubMed:15989957, PubMed:19713937, PubMed:15567145, PubMed:15767685, PubMed:18488021, PubMed:17567951, PubMed:19037095, PubMed:20534529). Regulates apoptosis by catalyzing the polyubiquitination and degradation of MCL1 (PubMed:15989957). Mediates monoubiquitination of DNA polymerase beta (POLB) at 'Lys-41', 'Lys-61' and 'Lys-81', thereby playing a r
  13618..13717   -  protein_bind   attL2: mutant version of attL; recombination site for the Gateway® LR reaction LR Clonase™
  13840..14649   +  CDS            KanR: aminoglycoside phosphotransferase; aph(3')-Ia; confers resistance to kanamycin in bacteria or G418 (Geneticin®) in eukaryotes
  14739..15327   +  rep_origin     ori: high-copy-number ColE1/pMB1/pBR322/pUC origin of replication
