[The description below was written by a language model from this plasmid's Addgene catalogue record and pLannotate feature annotations shown in this document.]
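Description:
pDONR221-HUWE1_F3194S is a Gateway entry clone built on the pDONR221 backbone, carrying the full-length human HUWE1 coding sequence with an F3194S point mutation. The plasmid is about 15.4 kb, of which the insert accounts for roughly 13.1 kb. It is maintained in E. coli at high copy through a ColE1/pUC-type origin and selected with kanamycin via an aminoglycoside phosphotransferase (KanR) gene. The annotation also flags a very short fragment resembling the RSF origin at the start of the sequence, which is most likely an incidental match rather than a functional second replicon.

The HUWE1 open reading frame, inserted by Gibson cloning, sits between attL1 and attL2 sites. These are the recombination sites used in the Gateway LR reaction, so the gene can be moved in a defined orientation into any attR-containing destination vector. Upstream of attL1 lie the rrnB T1 and T2 transcription terminators, which shield the insert from read-through transcription originating in the backbone. No promoter, epitope tag or reporter is annotated for the insert, as expected for an entry clone: the plasmid is not meant to express the protein itself, and expression elements and tags are supplied by the chosen destination vector.

HUWE1 encodes a very large E3 ubiquitin ligase that ubiquitinates substrates such as MCL1, targeting them for proteasomal degradation, and monoubiquitinates DNA polymerase beta. The construct comes from work on HUWE1 architecture, ligase activity and substrate recognition, so it would typically be used to generate expression constructs for the F3194S variant. The record does not state the functional consequence of this substitution.
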