Addgene plasmid #187139: pDONR221-HUWE1_F3194S
Purpose: Entry clone
Depositing lab: Eric Fischer. Depositing organization: Dana-Farber Cancer Institute. Publication: Solenoid architecture of HUWE1 contributes to ligase activity and substrate recognition. Hunkeler M, Jin CY, Ma MW, Monda JK, Overwijn D, Bennett EJ, Fischer ES. Mol Cell. 2021 Sep 2;81(17):3468-3480.e7. doi: 10.1016/j.molcel.2021.06.032. Epub 2021 Jul 26. PubMed 34314700.
Backbone
  Vector backbone: pDONR221
  Vector type: Entry clone
Growth in bacteria
  Bacterial resistance: Kanamycin, 50 μg/mL
  Growth temperature: 37°C
  Growth strain: DH5alpha
  Copy number: High Copy
Gene/Insert
  Gene/Insert name: HUWE1
  Species: H. sapiens (human)
  Insert size (bp): 13122
  Mutation: F3194S
  Entrez Gene: HUWE1 (a.k.a. ARF-BP1, HECTH9, HSPC272, Ib772, LASU1, MRXST, MULE, URE-B1, UREB1)
  Cloning method: Gibson Cloning
Terms and licenses: Academic/Nonprofit Terms; Industry Terms: Not Available to Industry
How to cite: pDONR221-HUWE1_F3194S was a gift from Eric Fischer (Addgene plasmid # 187139 ; http://n2t.net/addgene:187139 ; RRID:Addgene_187139)
